>Addgene plasmid #124993 | RV-mCD4-HH7-11 | addgene full sequence | sequence record 246391 | Addgene NGS Result
AATGAAAGACCCCACCTGTAGGTTTGGCAAGCTAGCTTAAGTAACGCCATTTTGCAAGGCATGGAAAATA
CATAACTGAGAATAGAGAAGTTCAGATCAAGGTTAGGAACAGAGAGACAGCAGAATATGGGCCAAACAGG
ATATCTGTGGTAAGCAGTTCCTGCCCCGGCTCAGGGCCAAGAACAGATGGTCCCCAGATGCGGTCCCGCC
CTCAGCAGTTTCTAGAGAACCATCAGATGTTTCCAGGGTGCCCCAAGGACCTGAAATGACCCTGTGCCTT
ATTTGAACTAACCAATCAGTTCGCTTCTCGCTTCTGTTCGCGCGCTTCTGCTCCCCGAGCTCAATAAAAG
AGCCCACAACCCCTCACTCGGCGCGCCAGTCCTCCGATAGACTGCGTCGCCCGGGTACCCGTATTCCCAA
TAAAGCCTCTTGCTGTTTGCATCCGAATCGTGGACTCGCTGATCCTTGGGAGGGTCTCCTCAGATTGATT
GACTGCCCACCTCGGGGGTCTTTCATTTGGAGGTTCCACCGAGATTTGGAGACCCCTGCCCAGGGACCAC
CGACCCCCCCGCCGGGAGGTAAGCTGGCCAGCGGTCGTTTCGTGTCTGTCTCTGTCTTTGTGCGTGTTTG
TGCCGGCATCTAATGTTTGCGCCTGCGTCTGTACTAGTTAGCTAACTAGCTCTGTATCTGGCGGACCCGT
GGTGGAACTGACGAGTTCTGAACACCCGGCCGCAACCCTGGGAGACGTCCCAGGGACTTTGGGGGCCGTT
TTTGTGGCCCGACCTGAGGAAGGGAGTCGATGTGGAATCCGACCCCGTCAGGATATGTGGTTCTGGTAGG
AGACGAGAACCTAAAACAGTTCCCGCCTCCGTCTGAATTTTTGCTTTCGGTTTGGAACCGAAGCCGCGCG
TCTTGTCTGCTGCAGCGCTGCAGCATCGTTCTGTGTTGTCTCTGTCTGACTGTGTTTCTGTATTTGTCTG
AAAATTAGGGCCAGACTGTTACCACTCCCTTAAGTTTGACCTTAGGTCACTGGAAAGATGTCGAGCGGAT
CGCTCACAACCAGTCGGTAGATGTCAAGAAGAGACGTTGGGTTACCTTCTGCTCTGCAGAATGGCCAACC
TTTAACGTCGGATGGCCGCGAGACGGCACCTTTAACCGAGACCTCATCACCCAGGTTAAGATCAAGGTCT
TTTCACCTGGCCCGCATGGACACCCAGACCAGGTCCCCTACATCGTGACCTGGGAAGCCTTGGCTTTTGA
CCCCCCTCCCTGGGTCAAGCCCTTTGTACACCCTAAGCCTCCGCCTCCTCTTCCTCCATCCGCCCCGTCT
CTCCCCCTTGAACCTCCTCGTTCGACCCCGCCTCGATCCTCCCTTTATCCAGCCCTCACTCCTTCTCTAG
GCGCCGGAATTAGATCTCTCGAGGCCACCATGCTCCTGGTTCTCATCTCGTTCCTCGGGATACATTTCTT
CCTGGATGTCCAAACACAGACAGTTTCCCAGTCTGATGCCCATGTCACTGTCTTCGAAGGAGACTCGGTG
GAGCTGAGATGCAACTATTCCTATGGTGGATCCATTTACCTCTCCTGGTACATCCAGCACCATGGCCATG
GCCTCCAGTTTCTCCTCAAGTACTATTCGGGAAACCCAGTGGTTCAAGGAGTGAACGGCTTCGAGGCTGA
GTTCAGCAAGAGCGACTCTTCCTTCCACCTTCGGAAAGCCTCTGTGCACTGGAGCGACTCGGCTGTGTAC
TTCTGTGCTGTGAGCCGCATGTCTAATTACAACGTGCTTTACTTCGGATCTGGCACCAAACTCACTGTAG
AGCCAAACATCCAGAACCCAGAACCTGCTGTGTACCAGTTAAAAGATCCTCGGTCTCAGGACAGCACCCT
CTGCCTGTTCACCGACTTTGACTCCCAAATCAATGTGCCGAAAACCATGGAATCTGGAACGTTCATCACT
GACAAAACTGTGCTGGACATGAAAGCTATGGATTCCAAGAGCAATGGGGCCATTGCCTGGAGCAACCAGA
CAAGCTTCACCTGCCAAGATATCTTCAAAGAGACCAACGCCACCTACCCCAGTTCAGACGTTCCCTGTGA
TGCCACGTTGACTGAGAAAAGCTTTGAAACAGATATGAACCTAAACTTTCAAAACCTGTCAGTTATGGGA
CTCCGAATCCTCCTGCTGAAAGTAGCCGGATTTAACCTGCTCATGACGCTGAGGCTGTGGTCCAGTGGCT
CCGGAGCCACGAACTTCTCTCTGTTAAAGCAAGCAGGAGACGTGGAAGAAAACCCCGGTCCCATGAACAA
GTGGGTTTTCTGCTGGGTAACCCTTTGTCTCCTTACTGTAGAGACCACACATGGTGATGGTGGCATCATT
ACTCAGACACCCAAATTCCTGATTGGTCAGGAAGGGCAAAAACTGACCTTGAAATGTCAACAGAATTTCA
ATCATGATACAATGTACTGGTACCGACAGGATTCAGGGAAAGGATTGAGACTGATCTACTATTCAATAAC
TGAAAACGATCTTCAAAAAGGCGATCTATCTGAAGGCTATGATGCGTCTCGCGAGAAGAAGTCATCTTTT
TCTCTCACTGTGACATCTGCCCAGAAGAACGAGATGGCCGTTTTTCTCTGTGCCAGCAGTAAACAAGACA
CCCAGTACTTTGGGCCAGGCACTCGGCTCCTCGTGTTAGAAGATCTGAGAAATGTGACTCCACCCAAGGT
CTCCTTGTTTGAGCCATCAAAAGCAGAGATTGCAAACAAACAAAAGGCTACCCTCGTGTGCTTGGCCAGG
GGCTTCTTCCCTGACCACGTGGAGCTGAGCTGGTGGGTGAATGGCAAGGAGGTCCACAGTGGGGTCAGCA
CGGACCCTCAGGCCTACAAGGAGAGCAATTATAGCTACTGCCTGAGCAGCCGCCTGAGGGTCTCTGCTAC
CTTCTGGCACAATCCTCGAAACCACTTCCGCTGCCAAGTGCAGTTCCATGGGCTTTCAGAGGAGGACAAG
TGGCCAGAGGGCTCACCCAAACCTGTCACACAGAACATCAGTGCAGAGGCCTGGGGCCGAGCAGACTGTG
GAATCACTTCAGCATCCTATCATCAGGGGGTTCTGTCTGCAACCATCCTCTATGAGATCCTACTGGGGAA
GGCCACCCTATATGCTGTGCTGGTCAGTGGCCTGGTGCTGATGGCCATGGTCAAGAAAAAAAATTCCTGA
GAATTCCGCCCCCCCCCCCTAACGTTACTGGCCGAAGCCGCTTGGAATAAGGCCGGTGTGCGTTTGTCTA
TATGTTATTTTCCACCATATTGCCGTCTTTTGGCAATGTGAGGGCCCGGAAACCTGGCCCTGTCTTCTTG
ACGAGCATTCCTAGGGGTCTTTCCCCTCTCGCCAAAGGAATGCAAGGTCTGTTGAATGTCGTGAAGGAAG
CAGTTCCTCTGGAAGCTTCTTGAAGACAAACAACGTCTGTAGCGACCCTTTGCAGGCAGCGGAACCCCCC
ACCTGGCGACAGGTGCCTCTGCGGCCAAAAGCCACGTGTATAAGATACACCTGCAAAGGCGGCACAACCC
CAGTGCCACGTTGTGAGTTGGATAGTTGTGGAAAGAGTCAAATGGCTCTCCTCAAGCGTATTCAACAAGG
GGCTGAAGGATGCCCAGAAGGTACCCCATTGTATGGGATCTGATCTGGGGCCTCGGTGCACATGCTTTAC
ATGTGTTTAGTCGAGGTTAAAAAAACGTCTAGGCCCCCCGAACCACGGGGACGTGGTTTTCCTTTGAAAA
ACACGATGATAATATGGCCACAACCATGGGCCACCATGAACCCAGCCATCAGCGTCGCTCTCCTGCTCTC
AGTCTTGCAGGTGTCCCGAGGGCAGAAGGTGACCAGCCTGACAGCCTGCCTGGTGAACCAAAACCTTCGC
CTGGACTGCCGCCATGAGAATAACACCAAGGATAACTCCATCCAGCATGAGTTCAGCCTGACCCGAGAGA
AGAGGAAGCACGTGCTCTCAGGCACCCTTGGGATACCCGAGCACACGTACCGCTCCCGCGTCACCCTCTC
CAACCAGCCCTATATCAAGGTCCTTACCCTAGCCAACTTCACCACCAAGGATGAGGGCGACTACTTTTGT
GAGCTTCGCGTCTCGGGCGCGAATCCCATGAGCTCCAATAAAAGTATCAGTGTGTATAGAGACAAGCTGG
TCAAGTGTGGCGGCATAAGCCTGCTGGTTCAGAACACATCCTGGATGCTGCTGCTGCTGCTTTCCCTCTC
CCTCCTCCAAGCCCTGGACTTCATTTCTCTGTGAGTCGACCTGCAGCCAAGCTTATCGATAAAATAAAAG
ATTTTATTTAGTCTCCAGAAAAAGGGGGGAATGAAAGACCCCACCTGTAGGTTTGGCAAGCTAGCTTAAG
TAACGCCATTTTGCAAGGCATGGAAAATACATAACTGAGAATAGAGAAGTTCAGATCAAGGTTAGGAACA
GAGAGACAGCAGAATATGGGCCAAACAGGATATCTGTGGTAAGCAGTTCCTGCCCCGGCTCAGGGCCAAG
AACAGATGGTCCCCAGATGCGGTCCCGCCCTCAGCAGTTTCTAGAGAACCATCAGATGTTTCCAGGGTGC
CCCAAGGACCTGAAATGACCCTGTGCCTTATTTGAACTAACCAATCAGTTCGCTTCTCGCTTCTGTTCGC
GCGCTTCTGCTCCCCGAGCTCAATAAAAGAGCCCACAACCCCTCACTCGGCGCGCCAGTCCTCCGATAGA
CTGCGTCGCCCGGGTACCCGTGTATCCAATAAACCCTCTTGCAGTTGCATCCGACTTGTGGTCTCGCTGT
TCCTTGGGAGGGTCTCCTCTGAGTGATTGACTACCCGTCAGCGGGGGTCTTTCATGGGTAACAGTTTCTT
GAAGTTGGAGAACAACATTCTGAGGGTAGGAGTCGAATATTAAGTAATCCTGACTCAATTAGCCACTGTT
TTGAATCCACATACTCCAATACTCCTGAAATAGTTCATTATGGACAGCGCAGAAAGAGCTGGGGAGAATT
GTGAAATTGTTATCCGCTCACAATTCCACACAACATACGAGCCGGAAGCATAAAGTGTAAAGCCTGGGGT
GCCTAATGAGTGAGCTAACTCACATTAATTGCGTTGCGCTCACTGCCCGCTTTCCAGTCGGGAAACCTGT
CGTGCCAGCTGCATTAATGAATCGGCCAACGCGCGGGGAGAGGCGGTTTGCGTATTGGGCGCTCTTCCGC
TTCCTCGCTCACTGACTCGCTGCGCTCGGTCGTTCGGCTGCGGCGAGCGGTATCAGCTCACTCAAAGGCG
GTAATACGGTTATCCACAGAATCAGGGGATAACGCAGGAAAGAACATGTGAGCAAAAGGCCAGCAAAAGG
CCAGGAACCGTAAAAAGGCCGCGTTGCTGGCGTTTTTCCATAGGCTCCGCCCCCCTGACGAGCATCACAA
AAATCGACGCTCAAGTCAGAGGTGGCGAAACCCGACAGGACTATAAAGATACCAGGCGTTTCCCCCTGGA
AGCTCCCTCGTGCGCTCTCCTGTTCCGACCCTGCCGCTTACCGGATACCTGTCCGCCTTTCTCCCTTCGG
GAAGCGTGGCGCTTTCTCATAGCTCACGCTGTAGGTATCTCAGTTCGGTGTAGGTCGTTCGCTCCAAGCT
GGGCTGTGTGCACGAACCCCCCGTTCAGCCCGACCGCTGCGCCTTATCCGGTAACTATCGTCTTGAGTCC
AACCCGGTAAGACACGACTTATCGCCACTGGCAGCAGCCACTGGTAACAGGATTAGCAGAGCGAGGTATG
TAGGCGGTGCTACAGAGTTCTTGAAGTGGTGGCCTAACTACGGCTACACTAGAAGAACAGTATTTGGTAT
CTGCGCTCTGCTGAAGCCAGTTACCTTCGGAAAAAGAGTTGGTAGCTCTTGATCCGGCAAACAAACCACC
GCTGGTAGCGGTGGTTTTTTTGTTTGCAAGCAGCAGATTACGCGCAGAAAAAAAGGATCTCAAGAAGATC
CTTTGATCTTTTCTACGGGGTCTGACGCTCAGTGGAACGAAAACTCACGTTAAGGGATTTTGGTCATGAG
ATTATCAAAAAGGATCTTCACCTAGATCCTTTTAAATTAAAAATGAAGTTTTAAATCAATCTAAAGTATA
TATGAGTAAACTTGGTCTGACAGTTACCAATGCTTAATCAGTGAGGCACCTATCTCAGCGATCTGTCTAT
TTCGTTCATCCATAGTTGCCTGACTCCCCGTCGTGTAGATAACTACGATACGGGAGGGCTTACCATCTGG
CCCCAGTGCTGCAATGATACCGCGAGACCCACGCTCACCGGCTCCAGATTTATCAGCAATAAACCAGCCA
GCCGGAAGGGCCGAGCGCAGAAGTGGTCCTGCAACTTTATCCGCCTCCATCCAGTCTATTAATTGTTGCC
GGGAAGCTAGAGTAAGTAGTTCGCCAGTTAATAGTTTGCGCAACGTTGTTGCCATTGCTACAGGCATCGT
GGTGTCACGCTCGTCGTTTGGTATGGCTTCATTCAGCTCCGGTTCCCAACGATCAAGGCGAGTTACATGA
TCCCCCATGTTGTGCAAAAAAGCGGTTAGCTCCTTCGGTCCTCCGATCGTTGTCAGAAGTAAGTTGGCCG
CAGTGTTATCACTCATGGTTATGGCAGCACTGCATAATTCTCTTACTGTCATGCCATCCGTAAGATGCTT
TTCTGTGACTGGTGAGTACTCAACCAAGTCATTCTGAGAATAGTGTATGCGGCGACCGAGTTGCTCTTGC
CCGGCGTCAATACGGGATAATACCGCGCCACATAGCAGAACTTTAAAAGTGCTCATCATTGGAAAACGTT
CTTCGGGGCGAAAACTCTCAAGGATCTTACCGCTGTTGAGATCCAGTTCGATGTAACCCACTCGTGCACC
CAACTGATCTTCAGCATCTTTTACTTTCACCAGCGTTTCTGGGTGAGCAAAAACAGGAAGGCAAAATGCC
GCAAAAAAGGGAATAAGGGCGACACGGAAATGTTGAATACTCATACTCTTCCTTTTTCAATATTATTGAA
GCATTTATCAGGGTTATTGTCTCATGAGCGGATACATATTTGAATGTATTTAGAAAAATAAACAAATAGG
GGTTCCGCGCACATTTCCCCGAAAAGTGCCACCTGACGTCTAAGAAACCATTATTATCATGACATTAACC
TATAAAAATAGGCGTATCACGAGGCCCTTTCGTCTCGCGCGTTTCGGTGATGACGGTGAAAACCTCTGAC
ACATGCAGCTCCCGGAGACGGTCACAGCTTGTCTGTAAGCGGATGCCGGGAGCAGACAAGCCCGTCAGGG
CGCGTCAGCGGGTGTTGGCGGGTGTCGGGGCTGGCTTAACTATGCGGCATCAGAGCAGATTGTACTGAGA
GTGCACCATATGCGGTGTGAAATACCGCACAGATGCGTAAGGAGAAAATACCGCATCAGGCGCCATTCGC
CATTCAGGCTGCGCAACTGTTGGGAAGGGCGATCGGTGCGGGCCTCTTCGCTATTACGCCAGCTGGCGAA
AGGGGGATGTGCTGCAAGGCGATTAAGTTGGGTAACGCCAGGGTTTTCCCAGTCACGACGTTGTAAAACG
ACGGCGCAAGGAATGGTGCATGCAAGGAGATGGCGCCCAACAGTCCCCCGGCCACGGGGCCTGCCACCAT
ACCCACGCCGAAACAAGCGCTCATGAGCCCGAAGTGGCGAGCCCGATCTTCCCCATCGGTGATGTCGGCG
ATATAGGCGCCAGCAACCGCACCTGTGGCGCCGGTGATGCCGGCCACGATGCGTCCGGCGTAGAGGCGAT
TAGTCCAATTTGTTAAAGACAGGATATCAGTGGTCCAGGCTCTAGTTTTGACTCAACAATATCACCAGCT
GAAGCCTATAGAGTACGAGCCATAGATAAAATAAAAGATTTTATTTAGTCTCCAGAAAAAGGGGGG
Features (pLannotate 1.2.2; 23 found; start..end, strand, type, name):
      1..517     +  LTR            5' LTR: 5' long terminal repeat from murine embryonic stem cell virus
    581..922     +  misc_feature   MESV Ψ: packaging signal of murine embryonic stem cell virus
    989..1405    +  CDS            gag (truncated): truncated Moloney murine leukemia virus (MMLV) gag gene lacking the start codon
   1430..1819    +  CDS            TVA1_MOUSE: Experimental evidence at protein level: Swiss-Prot protein existence level 1. From Mus musculus (Mouse).
   1823..2236    +  CDS            Tcra: TCA_MOUSE - Experimental evidence at protein level: Swiss-Prot protein existence level 1. From Mus musculus (Mouse).
   2246..2301    +  CDS            P2A (fragment): 2A peptide from porcine teschovirus-1 polyprotein Eukaryotic ribosomes fail to insert a peptide bond between the Gly and Pro residues, yielding separate polypeptides.
   2303..2650    +  CDS            TRBV19: TVB19_HUMAN - Experimental evidence at protein level: Swiss-Prot protein existence level 1. V region of the variable domain of T cell receptor (TR) beta chain that participates in the antigen recognition (PubMed:24600447). Alpha-beta T cell receptors are antigen specific receptors which are essential to the immune response and are present on the cell surface of T lymphocytes. Recognize peptide-major histocompatibility (MH) (pMH) complexes that are displayed by antigen presenting cells (APC), a prerequisite for efficient T cell adaptive immunity against pathogens (PubMed:25493333). Binding of a
   2699..3217    +  CDS            TCB2_MOUSE: Experimental evidence at protein level: Swiss-Prot protein existence level 1. From Mus musculus (Mouse).
   3330..3792    +  misc_feature   IRES: internal ribosome entry site (IRES) of the encephalomyocarditis virus (EMCV)
   3816..4304    +  CDS            Thy1.1: mouse GPI-anchored cell surface glycoprotein of the immunoglobulin superfamily This allele of Thy1 is also known as CD90.1.
   4371..4885    +  LTR            3' LTR: 3' long terminal repeat from murine embryonic stem cell virus
   5047..5063    -  protein_bind   lac operator: The lac repressor binds to the lac operator to inhibit transcription in E. coli. This inhibition can be relieved by adding lactose or isopropyl-β-D-thiogalactopyranoside (IPTG). lac repressor encoded by lacI
   5071..5101    -  promoter       lac promoter: promoter for the E. coli lac operon
   5116..5137    -  protein_bind   CAP binding site: CAP binding activates transcription in the presence of cAMP. E. coli catabolite activator protein
   5150..5242    -  CDS            lacI (fragment): lac repressor; lacI; The lac repressor binds to the lac operator to inhibit transcription in E. coli. This inhibition can be relieved by adding lactose or isopropyl-β-D-thiogalactopyranoside (IPTG).
   5425..6013    -  rep_origin     ori: high-copy-number ColE1/pMB1/pBR322/pUC origin of replication
   6184..7044    -  CDS            AmpR: β-lactamase; bla; confers resistance to ampicillin, carbenicillin, and related antibiotics
   7045..7149    -  promoter       AmpR promoter: bla
   7244..7279    +  CDS            rop (fragment): Rop protein, which maintains plasmids at low copy number; rop
   7381..7480    +  misc_feature   bom (fragment): basis of mobility region from pBR322
   7486..7635    -  CDS            lacZα (fragment): LacZα fragment of β-galactosidase; lacZ fragment
   7635..7836    -  CDS            TcR (fragment): tetracycline efflux protein; tet; confers resistance to tetracycline
   7837..7935    +  CDS            env (fragment): murine leukemia virus gPr80 envelope polyprotein precursor; env; proteolytically cleaved into gp70SU and p15TM subunits
