[The description below was written by a language model from this plasmid's Addgene catalogue record and pLannotate feature annotations shown in this document.]
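Description:
RV-mCD4-HH7-11 is a gammaretroviral mammalian expression plasmid built on the pMigR1 (MSCV-type) backbone and designed to deliver the Helicobacter hepaticus-specific mouse T cell receptor HH7-11 into T cell hybridoma cells. In bacteria it is maintained through a high-copy ColE1/pUC-type origin and selected with ampicillin via the β-lactamase gene. The remaining backbone annotations (fragments of lacI, rop, bom, lacZα, the tetracycline resistance gene and env, plus a lac promoter/operator) are non-functional remnants of earlier cloning vectors.

The transferred region is flanked by murine embryonic stem cell virus 5' and 3' LTRs. The 5' LTR drives transcription of the genomic RNA, and the Ψ packaging signal, extended by a truncated gag segment lacking its start codon, directs that RNA into virions when gag, pol and env are provided in trans by a packaging system. Downstream lies a single open reading frame encoding the TCR α chain (variable and constant regions) joined through a P2A ribosome-skipping peptide to the TCR β chain (variable and constant regions), so that both chains are produced as separate polypeptides from one transcript. The annotation tool matched the β variable segment to a human TRBV19 entry, but the record gives the insert species as mouse, so this is probably a homology-based hit.

An EMCV IRES follows, allowing translation of a surface marker from the same transcript for identifying or sorting transduced cells. The feature table annotates this marker as Thy1.1 (CD90.1), whereas the plasmid name suggests mouse CD4. The record does not resolve this discrepancy.
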