Addgene plasmid #124993: RV-mCD4-HH7-11
Purpose: Express the Helicobacter hepaticus specific TCRa/b HH7-11 in T cell hybridoma cells
Depositing lab: Dan Littman. Depositing organization: NYU Grossman School of Medicine. Publication: c-MAF-dependent regulatory T cells mediate immunological tolerance to a gut pathobiont. Xu M, Pokrovskii M, Ding Y, Yi R, Au C, Harrison OJ, Galan C, Belkaid Y, Bonneau R, Littman DR. Nature. 2018 Feb 15;554(7692):373-377. doi: 10.1038/nature25500. Epub 2018 Feb 7. PubMed 29414937.
Backbone
  Vector backbone: pMigR1
  Vector type: Mammalian Expression ; Retroviral
Growth in bacteria
  Bacterial resistance: Ampicillin, 100 μg/mL
  Growth temperature: 37°C
  Growth strain: NEB Stable
  Copy number: High Copy
Gene/Insert
  Gene/Insert name: HH7-11 TCRa P2A TCRb
  Species: M. musculus (mouse)
Terms and licenses: Academic/Nonprofit Terms; Industry Terms: Not Available to Industry
How to cite: RV-mCD4-HH7-11 was a gift from Dan Littman (Addgene plasmid # 124993 ; http://n2t.net/addgene:124993 ; RRID:Addgene_124993)
