>Addgene plasmid #124993 | RV-mCD4-HH7-11 | depositor partial sequence | sequence record 238875 | TCR-HH7-11 TRA-P2A-TRB
GAAATTTCCTCGAGGCCACCATGCTCCTGGTTCTCATCTCGTTCCTCGGGATACATTTCTTCCTGGATGT
CCAAACACAGACAGTTTCCCAGTCTGATGCCCATGTCACTGTCTTCGAAGGAGACTCGGTGGAGCTGAGA
TGCAACTATTCCTATGGTGGATCCATTTACCTCTCCTGGTACATCCAGCACCATGGCCATGGCCTCCAGT
TTCTCCTCAAGTACTATTCGGGAAACCCAGTGGTTCAAGGAGTGAACGGCTTCGAGGCTGAGTTCAGCAA
GAGCGACTCTTCCTTCCACCTTCGGAAAGCCTCTGTGCACTGGAGCGACTCGGCTGTGTACTTCTGTGCT
GTGAGCCGCATGTCTAATTACAACGTGCTTTACTTCGGATCTGGCACCAAACTCACTGTAGAGCCAAACA
TCCAGAACCCAGAACCTGCTGTGTACCAGTTAAAAGATCCTCGGTCTCAGGACAGCACCCTCTGCCTGTT
CACCGACTTTGACTCCCAAATCAATGTGCCGAAAACCATGGAATCTGGAACGTTCATCACTGACAAAACT
GTGCTGGACATGAAAGCTATGGATTCCAAGAGCAATGGGGCCATTGCCTGGAGCAACCAGACAAGCTTCA
CCTGCCAAGATATCTTCAAAGAGACCAACGCCACCTACCCCAGTTCAGACGTTCCCTGTGATGCCACGTT
GACTGAGAAAAGCTTTGAAACAGATATGAACCTAAACTTTCAAAACCTGTCAGTTATGGGACTCCGAATC
CTCCTGCTGAAAGTAGCCGGATTTAACCTGCTCATGACGCTGAGGCTGTGGTCCAGTGGCTCCGGAGCCA
CGAACTTCTCTCTGTTAAAGCAAGCAGGAGACGTGGAAGAAAACCCCGGTCCCATGAACAAGTGGGTTTT
CTGCTGGGTAACCCTTTGTCTCCTTACTGTAGAGACCACACATGGTGATGGTGGCATCATTACTCAGACA
CCCAAATTCCTGATTGGTCAGGAAGGGCAAAAACTGACCTTGAAATGTCAACAGAATTTCAATCATGATA
CAATGTACTGGTACCGACAGGATTCAGGGAAAGGATTGAGACTGATCTACTATTCAATAACTGAAAACGA
TCTTCAAAAAGGCGATCTATCTGAAGGCTATGATGCGTCTCGCGAGAAGAAGTCATCTTTTTCTCTCACT
GTGACATCTGCCCAGAAGAACGAGATGGCCGTTTTTCTCTGTGCCAGCAGTAAACAAGACACCCAGTACT
TTGGGCCAGGCACTCGGCTCCTCGTGTTAGAAGATCTCCGGGGCC
